Addgene plasmid #89890: pGEM BirA-2A-Citrine-SV40pA-FRT-Kan-FRT
Purpose: BAC donor construct containing 3XHA-tagged BirA, a ribosome skipping motif - 2A, Citrine reporter, polyadenyation signal, followed by FRT recombination sites flanking kanamycin selection cassette.
Depositing lab: Tatjana Sauka-Spengler. Depositing organization: University of Oxford. Publication: Generation of a double binary transgenic zebrafish model to study myeloid gene regulation in response to oncogene activation in melanocytes. Kenyon A, Gavriouchkina D, Zorman J, Chong-Morrison V, Napolitani G, Cerundolo V, Sauka-Spengler T. Dis Model Mech. 2018 Apr 6;11(4). pii: dmm.030056. doi: 10.1242/dmm.030056. PubMed 29666124.
Backbone
  Vector backbone: pGEM-GFP-SV40pA-FRT-Kan-FRT
  Backbone size w/o insert (bp): 4780
  Total vector size (bp): 6644
  Vector type: Unspecified
Growth in bacteria
  Bacterial resistance: Ampicillin, 100 μg/mL
  Growth temperature: 37°C
  Growth strain: DH5alpha
  Copy number: High Copy
Gene/Insert
  Gene/Insert name: HA-BirA-2A-citrine
  Species: D. rerio (zebrafish), Synthetic
  Insert size (bp): 1864
  Tag / fusion protein: Citrine (C terminal on insert)
  Cloning method: Restriction Enzyme; 5′ cloning site SacII (unknown if destroyed); 3′ cloning site BsrgI (unknown if destroyed)
  Sequencing primers: 5′ TAATACGACTCACTATAGGG; 3′ ATTTAGGTGACACTATAGAA
Resource information
  A portion of this plasmid was derived from a plasmid made by: pGEM-NLS-BirA-2A-mCherry-SV40pA-FKF (Plasmid #79889) - Sauka-Spengler lab plasmid
Terms and licenses: Academic/Nonprofit Terms; Industry Terms: Not Available to Industry
How to cite: pGEM BirA-2A-Citrine-SV40pA-FRT-Kan-FRT was a gift from Tatjana Sauka-Spengler (Addgene plasmid # 89890 ; http://n2t.net/addgene:89890 ; RRID:Addgene_89890)
