[The description below was written by a language model from this plasmid's Addgene catalogue record and pLannotate feature annotations shown in this document.]
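Description:
pGEM BirA-2A-Citrine-SV40pA-FRT-Kan-FRT is a high-copy pGEM-based cloning plasmid that serves as a donor template for BAC recombineering rather than as a stand-alone expression vector. It is propagated in E. coli through a ColE1/pUC-type origin with ampicillin selection (AmpR under its bla promoter). It also retains typical pGEM elements: an f1 origin, lacZα and lac regulatory remnants, and T7 and SP6 promoters flanking the cloning region. The catalogue gives a total size of about 6.6 kb, consistent with the sequenced record.

The payload is a promoterless cassette read on the minus strand of the annotated record. It begins with the E. coli biotin ligase BirA, described in the catalogue as 3xHA-tagged, although the HA tags are not called in the feature table. BirA is followed by a T2A ribosome-skipping peptide and the yellow fluorescent protein Citrine, which is annotated as EYFP and spans the sequence origin. An SV40 polyadenylation signal lies downstream. The 2A motif lets a single transcript yield separate BirA and Citrine proteins, so fluorescence reports the cells that express the ligase.

Next to this unit is a NeoR/KanR gene driven by tandem bacterial (bla) and SV40 early promoters, with an HSV TK poly(A) signal. It is flanked by FRT sites, so kanamycin can be used to select recombined BACs and FLP recombinase can then remove the marker. No eukaryotic promoter is recorded upstream of BirA, so expression is presumably supplied by the regulatory context of the BAC locus into which the cassette is inserted. The associated publication describes a double binary transgenic zebrafish model for studying myeloid gene regulation, which suggests use in generating BirA driver lines for in vivo biotinylation.
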