Features (pLannotate 1.2.2; 26 found; start..end, strand, type, name):
    499..548     -  CDS            T2A (fragment): 2A peptide from Thosea asigna virus capsid protein Eukaryotic ribosomes fail to insert a peptide bond between the Gly and Pro residues, yielding separate polypeptides.
    564..1526    -  CDS            birA: BIRA_ECOLI - Also known as bioR, dhbB. Experimental evidence at protein level: Swiss-Prot protein existence level 1. Acts both as a biotin--[acetyl-CoA-carboxylase] ligase and a biotin-operon repressor. In the presence of ATP, BirA activates biotin to form the BirA-biotinyl-5'-adenylate (BirA-bio-5'-AMP or holoBirA) complex. HoloBirA can either transfer the biotinyl moiety to the biotin carboxyl carrier protein (BCCP) subunit of acetyl-CoA carboxylase, or bind to the biotin operator site and inhibit transcription of the operon. From Escherichia coli (strain K12).
   1693..1711    -  promoter       T7 promoter: promoter for bacteriophage T7 RNA polymerase
   1714..1871    +  CDS            lacZα (fragment): LacZα fragment of β-galactosidase; lacZ fragment
   1875..2303    +  rep_origin     f1 ori (sequence partly withheld): f1 bacteriophage origin of replication; arrow indicates direction of (+) strand synthesis
   2331..2381    -  misc_feature   bom (fragment): basis of mobility region from pBR322
   2408..2512    +  promoter       AmpR promoter: bla
   2513..3373    +  CDS            AmpR: β-lactamase; bla; confers resistance to ampicillin, carbenicillin, and related antibiotics
   3544..4132    +  rep_origin     ori: high-copy-number ColE1/pMB1/pBR322/pUC origin of replication
   4315..4407    +  CDS            lacI (fragment): lac repressor; lacI; The lac repressor binds to the lac operator to inhibit transcription in E. coli. This inhibition can be relieved by adding lactose or isopropyl-β-D-thiogalactopyranoside (IPTG).
   4420..4441    +  protein_bind   CAP binding site: CAP binding activates transcription in the presence of cAMP. E. coli catabolite activator protein
   4456..4486    +  promoter       lac promoter: promoter for the E. coli lac operon
   4494..4510    +  protein_bind   lac operator: The lac repressor binds to the lac operator to inhibit transcription in E. coli. This inhibition can be relieved by adding lactose or isopropyl-β-D-thiogalactopyranoside (IPTG). lac repressor encoded by lacI
   4552..4570    +  promoter       SP6 promoter: promoter for bacteriophage SP6 RNA polymerase
   4582..4644    +  CDS            VESPI_VESMG (fragment): Experimental evidence at protein level: Swiss-Prot protein existence level 1. Shows contractile activity on isolated ileum smooth muscle. From Vespa magnifica (Hornet).
   4650..4689    +  rep_origin     SV40 ori (fragment): SV40 origin of replication
   4713..4746    +  protein_bind   FRT (minimal): supports FLP-mediated excision but not integration (Turan and Bode, 2011) FLP recombinase from the Saccharomyces cerevisiae 2μ plasmid
   4771..4819    -  polyA_signal   HSV TK poly(A) signal: herpes simplex virus thymidine kinase polyadenylation signal (Cole and Stacy, 1985)
   4826..5620    -  CDS            NeoR/KanR: aminoglycoside phosphotransferase from Tn5; aph(3')-II (or nptII); confers resistance to neomycin, kanamycin, and G418 (Geneticin®)
   5660..5850    -  promoter       SV40 promoter (fragment): SV40 enhancer and early promoter
   5852..5956    -  promoter       AmpR promoter: bla
   5985..6040    +  CDS            lacZα (fragment): LacZα fragment of β-galactosidase; lacZ fragment
   6050..6097    +  protein_bind   FRT: FLP-mediated recombination occurs in the 8-bp core sequence TCTAGAAA (Turan and Bode, 2011). FLP recombinase from the Saccharomyces cerevisiae 2μ plasmid
   6130..6198    +  CDS            large T antigen (fragment): large T antigen from SV40 (simian virus 40)
   6221..6342    +  polyA_signal   SV40 poly(A) signal: SV40 polyadenylation signal
   6394..488     -  CDS            EYFP (across the origin): enhanced YFP mammalian codon-optimized
>Addgene plasmid #89890 | pGEM BirA-2A-Citrine-SV40pA-FRT-Kan-FRT | addgene full sequence | sequence record 181309 | Addgene NGS Result
ACCTTGATGCCGTTCTTCTGCTTGTCGGCCATGATATAGACGTTGTGGCTGTTGTAGTTGTACTCCAGCT
TGTGCCCCAGGATGTTGCCGTCCTCCTTGAAGTCGATGCCCTTCAGCTCGATGCGGTTCACCAGGGTGTC
GCCCTCGAACTTCACCTCGGCGCGGGTCTTGTAGTTGCCGTCGTCTTTGAAGAAGATGGTGCGCTCCTGG
ACGTAGCCTTCGGGCATGGCGGACTTGAAGAAGTCGTGCTGCTTCATGTGGTCGGGGTAGCGGGCGAAGC
ACATCAGGCCGTAGCCGAAGGTGGTCACGAGGGTGGGCCAGGGCACGGGCAGCTTGCCGGTGGTGCAGAT
GAACTTCAGGGTCAGCTTGCCGTAGGTGGCATCGCCCTCGCCCTCGCCGGACACGCTGAACTTGTGGCCG
TTTACGTCGCCGTCCAGCTCGACCAGGATGGGCACCACCCCGGTGAACAGCTCCTCGCCCTTGCTCACAG
ATCTGGGCCCGGGATTTTCCTCCACGTCCCCGCATGTTAGAAGACTTCCCCTGCCCTCTCCTGATCCGAT
ATCTTTTTCTGCACTACGCAGGGATATTTCACCGCCCATCCAGGGTTTTATTATTCCATCCTGCTCAAGT
AATAAAGCCCCCTGTTTGTCTATTCCGCGTGAAATGCCAAATATTTCTTTATCACCAATGATAAGTTTCA
CTGGGCGATTAATAAAATTATCCAGCTTTTCCCAGCGCGACAGATAAGGTGCCAATCCTTCTTGTTCGAA
GAGTTCCAACGCAGCACGTAATTCACGTATTAGCATGGCCGCCAACGTATTACGATCGAGATTGATCCCC
GCTTCCTGCAGCGTGATCCACCCCTGATTAACGACACTCTCTTCAACACGGCGCATTGCCATGTTGATCC
CGGCTCCAATGACTATTTGCGCCGCATCGCCAGTTTTGCCAGTCAGCTCCACCAGAATGCCTGCCAGCTT
GCGATCCTGCAGATAGAGGTCATTAGGCCATTTAACACGAACTTTATCTGCACCCAGCTTGCGTAATACT
TCCGCCATCACGATACCGATAACCAGACTTAAACCAATCGCCGCCGCCGGGCCTTGTTCCAGACGCCAGA
ACATCGACAAATATAAGTTTGCGCCAAAAGGCGAAAACCATTTCCGACCCCGGCGACCACGGCCAGCCTG
CTGGTATTCTGCAATGCAAGCATCGCCCGATTTAAGCTCTCCGATACGATCAAGAAGGTACTGATTCGTG
GAGTCAATCACTGGCAGCACGGCTACACTACCGCCATCCAGCTGACCCAATATCTGTTTAGCATTAAGTA
ACTGGATAGGCTCAGGCAGGCTGTATCCTTTTCCCGGAACGGTAAAGACATCAACGCCCCAGTCACGCAG
TGTCTGAATGTGTTTATTAATAGCCGCCCGGCTCATTCCCAGCGTTTCACCCAACTGCTCGCCAGAGTGA
AATTCACCGTTCGCTAACAGGGCAATCAATTTCAGTGGCACGGTGTTATCCTTCATAGGAGATCTGCCTG
GAAGTGAGGCATAGTCGGGCACATCGTAACCCGGGAGGCTAGCATAATCAGGAACATCATATCCGGGCAA
ACTTGCGTAATCTGGGACGTCATAGGTGGCCATCCGCGGCCGCCATGGCGGCCGGGAGCATGCGACGTCG
GGCCCAATTCGCCCTATAGTGAGTCGTATTACAATTCACTGGCCGTCGTTTTACAACGTCGTGACTGGGA
AAACCCTGGCGTTACCCAACTTAATCGCCTTGCAGCACATCCCCCTTTCGCCAGCTGGCGTAATAGCGAA
GAGGCCCGCACCGATCGCCCTTCCCAACAGTTGCGCAGCCTGAATGGCGAATGG
[124 nt withheld, positions 1875-1998]
C
[91 nt withheld, positions 2000-2090]
A
[49 nt withheld, positions 2092-2140]
CCTTTGACGTTGGAGTCCACGTTCTTT
[37 nt withheld, positions 2168-2204]
ACCCTATCTCGGTCTATTCTTTTGATTTATAAGGGATTTTGCCGATTTCGGCCTATTGGTTAAAAAATGA
GCTGATTTAACAAAAATTTAACGCGAATTTTAACAAAATATTAACGCTTACAATTTCCTGATGCGGTATT
TTCTCCTTACGCATCTGTGCGGTATTTCACACCGCATCAGGTGGCACTTTTCGGGGAAATGTGCGCGGAA
CCCCTATTTGTTTATTTTTCTAAATACATTCAAATATGTATCCGCTCATGAGACAATAACCCTGATAAAT
GCTTCAATAATATTGAAAAAGGAAGAGTATGAGTATTCAACATTTCCGTGTCGCCCTTATTCCCTTTTTT
GCGGCATTTTGCCTTCCTGTTTTTGCTCACCCAGAAACGCTGGTGAAAGTAAAAGATGCTGAAGATCAGT
TGGGTGCACGAGTGGGTTACATCGAACTGGATCTCAACAGCGGTAAGATCCTTGAGAGTTTTCGCCCCGA
AGAACGTTTTCCAATGATGAGCACTTTTAAAGTTCTGCTATGTGGCGCGGTATTATCCCGTATTGACGCC
GGGCAAGAGCAACTCGGTCGCCGCATACACTATTCTCAGAATGACTTGGTTGAGTACTCACCAGTCACAG
AAAAGCATCTTACGGATGGCATGACAGTAAGAGAATTATGCAGTGCTGCCATAACCATGAGTGATAACAC
TGCGGCCAACTTACTTCTGACAACGATCGGAGGACCGAAGGAGCTAACCGCTTTTTTGCACAACATGGGG
GATCATGTAACTCGCCTTGATCGTTGGGAACCGGAGCTGAATGAAGCCATACCAAACGACGAGCGTGACA
CCACGATGCCTGTAGCAATGGCAACAACGTTGCGCAAACTATTAACTGGCGAACTACTTACTCTAGCTTC
CCGGCAACAATTAATAGACTGGATGGAGGCGGATAAAGTTGCAGGACCACTTCTGCGCTCGGCCCTTCCG
GCTGGCTGGTTTATTGCTGATAAATCTGGAGCCGGTGAGCGTGGGTCTCGCGGTATCATTGCAGCACTGG
GGCCAGATGGTAAGCCCTCCCGTATCGTAGTTATCTACACGACGGGGAGTCAGGCAACTATGGATGAACG
AAATAGACAGATCGCTGAGATAGGTGCCTCACTGATTAAGCATTGGTAACTGTCAGACCAAGTTTACTCA
TATATACTTTAGATTGATTTAAAACTTCATTTTTAATTTAAAAGGATCTAGGTGAAGATCCTTTTTGATA
ATCTCATGACCAAAATCCCTTAACGTGAGTTTTCGTTCCACTGAGCGTCAGACCCCGTAGAAAAGATCAA
AGGATCTTCTTGAGATCCTTTTTTTCTGCGCGTAATCTGCTGCTTGCAAACAAAAAAACCACCGCTACCA
GCGGTGGTTTGTTTGCCGGATCAAGAGCTACCAACTCTTTTTCCGAAGGTAACTGGCTTCAGCAGAGCGC
AGATACCAAATACTGTTCTTCTAGTGTAGCCGTAGTTAGGCCACCACTTCAAGAACTCTGTAGCACCGCC
TACATACCTCGCTCTGCTAATCCTGTTACCAGTGGCTGCTGCCAGTGGCGATAAGTCGTGTCTTACCGGG
TTGGACTCAAGACGATAGTTACCGGATAAGGCGCAGCGGTCGGGCTGAACGGGGGGTTCGTGCACACAGC
CCAGCTTGGAGCGAACGACCTACACCGAACTGAGATACCTACAGCGTGAGCTATGAGAAAGCGCCACGCT
TCCCGAAGGGAGAAAGGCGGACAGGTATCCGGTAAGCGGCAGGGTCGGAACAGGAGAGCGCACGAGGGAG
CTTCCAGGGGGAAACGCCTGGTATCTTTATAGTCCTGTCGGGTTTCGCCACCTCTGACTTGAGCGTCGAT
TTTTGTGATGCTCGTCAGGGGGGCGGAGCCTATGGAAAAACGCCAGCAACGCGGCCTTTTTACGGTTCCT
GGCCTTTTGCTGGCCTTTTGCTCACATGTTCTTTCCTGCGTTATCCCCTGATTCTGTGGATAACCGTATT
ACCGCCTTTGAGTGAGCTGATACCGCTCGCCGCAGCCGAACGACCGAGCGCAGCGAGTCAGTGAGCGAGG
AAGCGGAAGAGCGCCCAATACGCAAACCGCCTCTCCCCGCGCGTTGGCCGATTCATTAATGCAGCTGGCA
CGACAGGTTTCCCGACTGGAAAGCGGGCAGTGAGCGCAACGCAATTAATGTGAGTTAGCTCACTCATTAG
GCACCCCAGGCTTTACACTTTATGCTTCCGGCTCGTATGTTGTGTGGAATTGTGAGCGGATAACAATTTC
ACACAGGAAACAGCTATGACCATGATTACGCCAAGCTATTTAGGTGACACTATAGAATACTCAAGCTATG
CATCCAACGCGTTGGGAGCTCTCCCATATGGTCGACCTGCAGGCGGCCGCGAATTCACTAGTGATTGAGC
TATTCCAGAAGTAGTGAGGAGGCTTTTTTGGAGGCTACCATGGAGAAGTTACTATTCCGAAGTTCCTATT
CTCTAGAAAGTATAGGAACTTCAGAGCGCTTTTGAAGCTCGGATCCGAACAAACGACCCAACACCCGTGC
GTTTTATTCTGTCTTTTTATTGCCGATCCCCTCAGAAGAACTCGTCAAGAAGGCGATAGAAGGCGATGCG
CTGCGAATCGGGAGCGGCGATACCGTAAAGCACGAGGAAGCGGTCAGCCCATTCGCCGCCAAGCTCTTCA
GCAATATCACGGGTAGCCAACGCTATGTCCTGATAGCGGTCCGCCACACCCAGCCGGCCACAGTCGATGA
ATCCAGAAAAGCGGCCATTTTCCACCATGATATTCGGCAAGCAGGCATCGCCATGGGTCACGACGAGATC
CTCGCCGTCGGGCATGCTCGCCTTGAGCCTGGCGAACAGTTCGGCTGGCGCGAGCCCCTGATGCTCTTCG
TCCAGATCATCCTGATCGACAAGACCGGCTTCCATCCGAGTACGTGCTCGCTCGATGCGATGTTTCGCTT
GGTGGTCGAATGGGCAGGTAGCCGGATCAAGCGTATGCAGCCGCCGCATTGCATCAGCCATGATGGATAC
TTTCTCGGCAGGAGCAAGGTGAGATGACAGGAGATCCTGCCCCGGCACTTCGCCCAATAGCAGCCAGTCC
CTTCCCGCTTCAGTGACAACGTCGAGCACAGCTGCGCAAGGAACGCCCGTCGTGGCCAGCCACGATAGCC
GCGCTGCCTCGTCTTGCAGTTCATTCAGGGCACCGGACAGGTCGGTCTTGACAAAAAGAACCGGGCGCCC
CTGCGCTGACAGCCGGAACACGGCGGCATCAGAGCAGCCGATTGTCTGTTGTGCCCAGTCATAGCCGAAT
AGCCTCTCCACCCAAGCGGCCGGAGAACCTGCGTGCAATCCATCTTGTTCAATCATGCGAAACGATCCTC
ATCCTGTCTCTTGATCGATCTTTGCGGACTATGGTTACTGACTAATTGAGATGCATGCTTTGCATACTTC
TGCCTGCTGGGGAGCCTGGGGACTTTCCACACCTGGTTGCTGACTAATTGAGATGCATGCTTTGCATACT
TCTGCCTGCTGGGGAGCCTGGGGACTTTCCACACCCTAACTGACACACATTCCACAGCTGGTTCTTTCCG
CCTCAGGACTCTTCCTTTTTCAATATTATTGAAGCATTTATCAGGGTTATTGTCTCATGAGCGGATACAT
ATTTGAATGTATTTAGAAAAATAAACAAATAGGGGTTCCGCGCACATTTCCCCGAAAAGTGCCACCTGAC
GAAAACCCTGGCGTTACCCAACTTAATCGCCTTGCAGCACATCCCCCTTTCGCCAGGGGGATCTTGAAGT
TCCTATTCCGAAGTTCCTATTCTCTAGAAAGTATAGGAACTTCAAGCAGGTCGGTCGACGGATCCTTATC
GATTTTACCACATTTGTAGAGGTTTTACTTGCTTTAAAAAACCTCCCACACCTCCCCCTGAACCCGAAAC
ATAAAATGAATGCAATTGTTGTTGTTAACTTGTTTATTGCAGCTTATAATGGTTACAAATAAAGCAATAG
CATCACAAATTTCACAAATAAAGCATTTTTTTCACTGCATTCTAGTTGTGGTTTGTCCAAACTCATCAAT
GTATCTTATCATGTCTGCTCGAAGCGGCCGGCCGCCCCGACTCTAGAGTCGCGGCCGCTTTACTTGTACA
GCTCGTCCATGCCGAGAGTGATCCCGGCGGCGGTCACGAACTCCAGCAGGACCATGTGATCGCGCTTCTC
GTTGGGGTCTTTGCTCAGGGCGGACTGGTAGCTCAGGTAGTGGTTGTCGGGCAGCAGCACGGGGCCGTCG
CCGATGGGGGTGTTCTGCTGGTAGTGGTCGGCGAGCTGCACGCTGCCGTCCTCGATGTTGTGGCGGATCT
TGAAGTTC
